>Addgene plasmid #27763 | CAV1-mEGFP-mCherry | depositor full sequence | sequence record 13067 | Author sequence
TGCACTCTCAGTACAATCTGCTCTGATGCCGCATAGTTAAGCCAGTATCTGCTCCCTGCTTGTGTGTTGG
AGGTCGCTGAGTAGTGCGCGAGCAAAATTTAAGCTACAACAAGGCAAGGCTTGACCGACAATTGCATGAA
GAATCTGCTTAGGGTTAGGCGTTTTGCGCTGCTTCGCGATGTACGGGCCAGATATACGCGTTGACATTGA
TTATTGACTAGTTATTAATAGTAATCAATTACGGGGTCATTAGTTCATAGCCCATATATGGAGTTCCGCG
TTACATAACTTACGGTAAATGGCCCGCCTGGCTGACCGCCCAACGACCCCCGCCCATTGACGTCAATAAT
GACGTATGTTCCCATAGTAACGCCAATAGGGACTTTCCATTGACGTCAATGGGTGGAGTATTTACGGTAA
ACTGCCCACTTGGCAGTACATCAAGTGTATCATATGCCAAGTACGCCCCCTATTGACGTCAATGACGGTA
AATGGCCCGCCTGGCATTATGCCCAGTACATGACCTTATGGGACTTTCCTACTTGGCAGTACATCTACGT
ATTAGTCATCGCTATTACCATGGTGATGCGGTTTTGGCAGTACATCAATGGGCGTGGATAGCGGTTTGAC
TCACGGGGATTTCCAAGTCTCCACCCCATTGACGTCAATGGGAGTTTGTTTTGGCACCAAAATCAACGGG
ACTTTCCAAAATGTCGTAACAACTCCGCCCCATTGACGCAAATGGGCGGTAGGCGTGTACGGTGGGAGGT
CTATATAAGCAGAGCTCTCCCTATCAGTGATAGAGATCTCCCTATCAGTGATAGAGATCGTCGACGAGCT
CGTTTAGTGAACCGTCAGATCGCCTGGAGACGCCATCCACGCTGTTTTGACCTCCATAGAAGACACCGGG
ACCGATCCAGCCTCCGGACTCTAGCGTTTAAACTTAAGCTTCGAATTCGGCACGAGCTTCACCCAGCCAC
CGGCCAGCATGTCTGGGGGCAAATACGTAGACTCCGAGGGGCACCTCTACACCGTTCCCATCCGGGAGCA
GGGCAACATCTACAAGCCCAACAACAAGGCCATGGCGGAGGAGATGAGCGAGAAGCAGGTGTACGACGCG
CACACCAAGGAAATCGACCTGGTCAACCGCGACCCCAAGCATCTCAACGACGACGTGGTCAAGATTGATT
TTGAAGATGTGATTGCAGAACCAGAAGGAACACACAGTTTTGATGGCATCTGGAAGGCCAGCTTCACCAC
CTTCACTGTGACAAAATACTGGTTTTACCGCTTGCTGTCTGCCCTCTTTGGCATCCCAATGGCACTCATA
TGGGGCATTTACTTTGCCATTCTTTCTTTCCTGCACATCTGGGCAGTTGTGCCGTGCATTAAGAGTTTCC
TGATTGAGATTCAGTGCATCAGCCGTGTCTATTCCATCTACGTCCACACCTTCTGTGACCCGTTCTTTGA
GGCTGTTGGCAAAATATTCAGCAATATCCGCATCAACATGCAGAAAGAAACACCGCGGGCCCGGGATCCA
GTGAGCAAGGGCGAGGAGCTGTTCACCGGGGTGGTGCCCATCCTGGTCGAGCTGGACGGCGACGTAAACG
GCCACAAGTTCAGCGTGTCCGGCGAGGGCGAGGGCGATGCCACCTACGGCAAGCTGACCCTGAAGTTCAT
CTGCACCACCGGCAAGCTGCCCGTGCCCTGGCCCACCCTCGTGACCACCCTGACCTACGGCGTGCAGTGC
TTCAGCCGCTACCCCGACCACATGAAGCAGCACGACTTCTTCAAGTCCGCCATGCCCGAAGGCTACGTCC
AGGAGCGCACCATCTTCTTCAAGGACGACGGCAACTACAAGACCCGCGCCGAGGTGAAGTTCGAGGGCGA
CACCCTGGTGAACCGCATCGAGCTGAAGGGCATCGACTTCAAGGAGGACGGCAACATCCTGGGGCACAAG
CTGGAGTACAACTACAACAGCCACAACGTCTATATCATGGCCGACAAGCAGAAGAACGGCATCAAGGTGA
ACTTCAAGATCCGCCACAACATCGAGGACGGCAGCGTGCAGCTCGCCGACCACTACCAGCAGAACACCCC
CATCGGCGACGGCCCCGTGCTGCTGCCCGACAACCACTACCTGAGCACCCAGTCCGCCCTGAGCAAAGAC
CCCAACGAGAAGCGCGATCACATGGTCCTTAAGGAGTTCGTGACCGCCGCCGGGATCACTCTCGGCATGG
ACGAGCTGTACAAACCGGTCGCCACCATGGTGAGCAAGGGCGAGGAGGATAACATGGCCATCATCAAGGA
GTTCATGCGCTTCAAGGTGCACATGGAGGGCTCCGTGAACGGCCACGAGTTCGAGATCGAGGGCGAGGGC
GAGGGCCGCCCCTACGAGGGCACCCAGACCGCCAAGCTGAAGGTGACCAAGGGTGGCCCCCTGCCCTTCG
CCTGGGACATCCTGTCCCCTCAGTTCATGTACGGCTCCAAGGCCTACGTGAAGCACCCCGCCGACATCCC
CGACTACTTGAAGCTGTCCTTCCCCGAGGGCTTCAAGTGGGAGCGCGTGATGAACTTCGAGGACGGCGGC
GTGGTGACCGTGACCCAGGACTCCTCCCTGCAGGACGGCGAGTTCATCTACAAGGTGAAGCTGCGCGGCA
CCAACTTCCCCTCCGACGGCCCCGTAATGCAGAAGAAGACCATGGGCTGGGAGGCCTCCTCCGAGCGGAT
GTACCCCGAGGACGGCGCCCTGAAGGGCGAGATCAAGCAGAGGCTGAAGCTGAAGGACGGCGGCCACTAC
GACGCTGAGGTCAAGACCACCTACAAGGCCAAGAAGCCCGTGCAGCTGCCCGGCGCCTACAACGTCAACA
TCAAGTTGGACATCACCTCCCACAACGAGGACTACACCATCGTGGAACAGTACGAACGCGCCGAGGGCCG
CCACTCCACCGGCGGCATGGACGAGCTGTACAAGTAAAGCGGCCGCTCGAGTCTAGAGGGCCCGTTTAAA
CCCGCTGATCAGCCTCGACTGTGCCTTCTAGTTGCCAGCCATCTGTTGTTTGCCCCTCCCCCGTGCCTTC
CTTGACCCTGGAAGGTGCCACTCCCACTGTCCTTTCCTAATAAAATGAGGAAATTGCATCGCATTGTCTG
AGTAGGTGTCATTCTATTCTGGGGGGTGGGGTGGGGCAGGACAGCAAGGGGGAGGATTGGGAAGACAATA
GCAGGCATGCTGGGGATGCGGTGGGCTCTATGGCTTCTGAGGCGGAAAGAACCAGCTGGGGCTCTAGGGG
GTATCCCC
[124 nt withheld, positions 3299-3422]
C
[91 nt withheld, positions 3424-3514]
AGGGTGATGGTTCACGTACCTAGAAGTTCCTATTCCGAAGTTCCTATTCTCTAGAAAGTATAGGAACTTC
CTTGGCCAAAAAGCCTGAACTCACCGCGACGTCTGTCGAGAAGTTTCTGATCGAAAAGTTCGACAGCGTC
TCCGACCTGATGCAGCTCTCGGAGGGCGAAGAATCTCGTGCTTTCAGCTTCGATGTAGGAGGGCGTGGAT
ATGTCCTGCGGGTAAATAGCTGCGCCGATGGTTTCTACAAAGATCGTTATGTTTATCGGCACTTTGCATC
GGCCGCGCTCCCGATTCCGGAAGTGCTTGACATTGGGGAATTCAGCGAGAGCCTGACCTATTGCATCTCC
CGCCGTGCACAGGGTGTCACGTTGCAAGACCTGCCTGAAACCGAACTGCCCGCTGTTCTGCAGCCGGTCG
CGGAGGCCATGGATGCGATCGCTGCGGCCGATCTTAGCCAGACGAGCGGGTTCGGCCCATTCGGACCGCA
AGGAATCGGTCAATACACTACATGGCGTGATTTCATATGCGCGATTGCTGATCCCCATGTGTATCACTGG
CAAACTGTGATGGACGACACCGTCAGTGCGTCCGTCGCGCAGGCTCTCGATGAGCTGATGCTTTGGGCCG
AGGACTGCCCCGAAGTCCGGCACCTCGTGCACGCGGATTTCGGCTCCAACAATGTCCTGACGGACAATGG
CCGCATAACAGCGGTCATTGACTGGAGCGAGGCGATGTTCGGGGATTCCCAATACGAGGTCGCCAACATC
TTCTTCTGGAGGCCGTGGTTGGCTTGTATGGAGCAGCAGACGCGCTACTTCGAGCGGAGGCATCCGGAGC
TTGCAGGATCGCCGCGGCTCCGGGCGTATATGCTCCGCATTGGTCTTGACCAACTCTATCAGAGCTTGGT
TGACGGCAATTTCGATGATGCAGCTTGGGCGCAGGGTCGATGCGACGCAATCGTCCGATCCGGAGCCGGG
ACTGTCGGGCGTACACAAATCGCCCGCAGAAGCGCGGCCGTCTGGACCGATGGCTGTGTAGAAGTACTCG
CCGATAGTGGAAACCGACGCCCCAGCACTCGTCCGAGGGCAAAGGAATAGCACGTACTACGAGATTTCGA
TTCCACCGCCGCCTTCTATGAAAGGTTGGGCTTCGGAATCGTTTTCCGGGACGCCGGCTGGATGATCCTC
CAGCGCGGGGATCTCATGCTGGAGTTCTTCGCCCACCCCAACTTGTTTATTGCAGCTTATAATGGTTACA
AATAAAGCAATAGCATCACAAATTTCACAAATAAAGCATTTTTTTCACTGCATTCTAGTTGTGGTTTGTC
CAAACTCATCAATGTATCTTATCATGTCTGTATACCGTCGACCTCTAGCTAGAGCTTGGCGTAATCATGG
TCATAGCTGTTTCCTGTGTGAAATTGTTATCCGCTCACAATTCCACACAACATACGAGCCGGAAGCATAA
AGTGTAAAGCCTGGGGTGCCTAATGAGTGAGCTAACTCACATTAATTGCGTTGCGCTCACTGCCCGCTTT
CCAGTCGGGAAACCTGTCGTGCCAGCTGCATTAATGAATCGGCCAACGCGCGGGGAGAGGCGGTTTGCGT
ATTGGGCGCTCTTCCGCTTCCTCGCTCACTGACTCGCTGCGCTCGGTCGTTCGGCTGCGGCGAGCGGTAT
CAGCTCACTCAAAGGCGGTAATACGGTTATCCACAGAATCAGGGGATAACGCAGGAAAGAACATGTGAGC
AAAAGGCCAGCAAAAGGCCAGGAACCGTAAAAAGGCCGCGTTGCTGGCGTTTTTCCATAGGCTCCGCCCC
CCTGACGAGCATCACAAAAATCGACGCTCAAGTCAGAGGTGGCGAAACCCGACAGGACTATAAAGATACC
AGGCGTTTCCCCCTGGAAGCTCCCTCGTGCGCTCTCCTGTTCCGACCCTGCCGCTTACCGGATACCTGTC
CGCCTTTCTCCCTTCGGGAAGCGTGGCGCTTTCTCATAGCTCACGCTGTAGGTATCTCAGTTCGGTGTAG
GTCGTTCGCTCCAAGCTGGGCTGTGTGCACGAACCCCCCGTTCAGCCCGACCGCTGCGCCTTATCCGGTA
ACTATCGTCTTGAGTCCAACCCGGTAAGACACGACTTATCGCCACTGGCAGCAGCCACTGGTAACAGGAT
TAGCAGAGCGAGGTATGTAGGCGGTGCTACAGAGTTCTTGAAGTGGTGGCCTAACTACGGCTACACTAGA
AGAACAGTATTTGGTATCTGCGCTCTGCTGAAGCCAGTTACCTTCGGAAAAAGAGTTGGTAGCTCTTGAT
CCGGCAAACAAACCACCGCTGGTAGCGGTGGTTTTTTTGTTTGCAAGCAGCAGATTACGCGCAGAAAAAA
AGGATCTCAAGAAGATCCTTTGATCTTTTCTACGGGGTCTGACGCTCAGTGGAACGAAAACTCACGTTAA
GGGATTTTGGTCATGAGATTATCAAAAAGGATCTTCACCTAGATCCTTTTAAATTAAAAATGAAGTTTTA
AATCAATCTAAAGTATATATGAGTAAACTTGGTCTGACAGTTACCAATGCTTAATCAGTGAGGCACCTAT
CTCAGCGATCTGTCTATTTCGTTCATCCATAGTTGCCTGACTCCCCGTCGTGTAGATAACTACGATACGG
GAGGGCTTACCATCTGGCCCCAGTGCTGCAATGATACCGCGAGACCCACGCTCACCGGCTCCAGATTTAT
CAGCAATAAACCAGCCAGCCGGAAGGGCCGAGCGCAGAAGTGGTCCTGCAACTTTATCCGCCTCCATCCA
GTCTATTAATTGTTGCCGGGAAGCTAGAGTAAGTAGTTCGCCAGTTAATAGTTTGCGCAACGTTGTTGCC
ATTGCTACAGGCATCGTGGTGTCACGCTCGTCGTTTGGTATGGCTTCATTCAGCTCCGGTTCCCAACGAT
CAAGGCGAGTTACATGATCCCCCATGTTGTGCAAAAAAGCGGTTAGCTCCTTCGGTCCTCCGATCGTTGT
CAGAAGTAAGTTGGCCGCAGTGTTATCACTCATGGTTATGGCAGCACTGCATAATTCTCTTACTGTCATG
CCATCCGTAAGATGCTTTTCTGTGACTGGTGAGTACTCAACCAAGTCATTCTGAGAATAGTGTATGCGGC
GACCGAGTTGCTCTTGCCCGGCGTCAATACGGGATAATACCGCGCCACATAGCAGAACTTTAAAAGTGCT
CATCATTGGAAAACGTTCTTCGGGGCGAAAACTCTCAAGGATCTTACCGCTGTTGAGATCCAGTTCGATG
TAACCCACTCGTGCACCCAACTGATCTTCAGCATCTTTTACTTTCACCAGCGTTTCTGGGTGAGCAAAAA
CAGGAAGGCAAAATGCCGCAAAAAAGGGAATAAGGGCGACACGGAAATGTTGAATACTCATACTCTTCCT
TTTTCAATATTATTGAAGCATTTATCAGGGTTATTGTCTCATGAGCGGATACATATTTGAATGTATTTAG
AAAAATAAACAAATAGGGGTTCCGCGCACATTTCCCCGAAAAGTGCCACCTGACGTCGACGGATCGGGAG
ATCTCCCGATCCCCTATGG
Features (pLannotate 1.2.2; 24 found; start..end, strand, type, name):
    203..582     +  enhancer       CMV enhancer: human cytomegalovirus immediate early enhancer
    583..786     +  promoter       CMV promoter: human cytomegalovirus (CMV) immediate early promoter
    788..807     +  promoter       PLtetO-1 promoter (fragment): modified phage lambda PL promoter with tet operator sites (Lutz and Bujard, 1997)
    809..828     +  promoter       PLtetO-1 promoter (fragment): modified phage lambda PL promoter with tet operator sites (Lutz and Bujard, 1997)
    836..869     +  promoter       TRE3GV promoter (fragment): 3rd-generation Tet-responsive promoter that can be activated by binding of Tet-On® 3G, optimized for retroviral and lentiviral vectors
    989..1522    +  CDS            CAV1: CAV1_CANLF - Also known as CAV. Experimental evidence at protein level: Swiss-Prot protein existence level 1. May act as a scaffolding protein within caveolar membranes. Forms a stable heterooligomeric complex with CAV2 that targets to lipid rafts and drives caveolae formation. Mediates the recruitment of CAVIN proteins (CAVIN1/2/3/4) to the caveolae (By similarity). Interacts directly with G-protein alpha subunits and can functionally regulate their activity (By similarity). Involved in the costimulatory signal essential for T-cell receptor (TCR)-mediated T-cell activation. Its binding to DPP
   1522..1539    +  misc_feature   MCS (fragment): multiple cloning site
   1541..2254    +  CDS            EGFP: EGFP is a basic (constitutively fluorescent) green fluorescent protein published in 1996, derived from Aequorea victoria. It is reported to be a rapidly-maturing weak dimer with moderate acid sensitivity.
   2267..2974    +  CDS            mCherry: mCherry is a basic (constitutively fluorescent) red fluorescent protein published in 2004, derived from Discosoma sp.. It is reported to be a very rapidly-maturing monomer with low acid sensitivity.
   3029..3253    +  polyA_signal   bGH poly(A) signal: bovine growth hormone polyadenylation signal
   3257..3278    +  promoter       SV40 promoter (fragment): SV40 enhancer and early promoter
   3299..3532    +  rep_origin     f1 ori (fragment) (sequence partly withheld): f1 bacteriophage origin of replication; arrow indicates direction of (+) strand synthesis
   3537..3584    +  protein_bind   FRT: FLP-mediated recombination occurs in the 8-bp core sequence TCTAGAAA (Turan and Bode, 2011). FLP recombinase from the Saccharomyces cerevisiae 2μ plasmid
   3592..4614    +  CDS            HygR: aminoglycoside phosphotransferase from E. coli; aph(4)-Ia; confers resistance to hygromycin
   4624..4749    +  CDS            ble (fragment): BLE_KLEPN - Experimental evidence at protein level: Swiss-Prot protein existence level 1. Binding protein with a strong affinity to the bleomycin family of antibiotics. Binds to CL990; an antimitotic-antibiotic compound. From Klebsiella pneumoniae.
   4744..4865    +  polyA_signal   SV40 poly(A) signal: SV40 polyadenylation signal
   4938..4954    -  protein_bind   lac operator: The lac repressor binds to the lac operator to inhibit transcription in E. coli. This inhibition can be relieved by adding lactose or isopropyl-β-D-thiogalactopyranoside (IPTG). lac repressor encoded by lacI
   4962..4992    -  promoter       lac promoter: promoter for the E. coli lac operon
   5007..5028    -  protein_bind   CAP binding site: CAP binding activates transcription in the presence of cAMP. E. coli catabolite activator protein
   5041..5133    -  CDS            lacI (fragment): lac repressor; lacI; The lac repressor binds to the lac operator to inhibit transcription in E. coli. This inhibition can be relieved by adding lactose or isopropyl-β-D-thiogalactopyranoside (IPTG).
   5316..5904    -  rep_origin     ori: high-copy-number ColE1/pMB1/pBR322/pUC origin of replication
   6075..6935    -  CDS            AmpR: β-lactamase; bla; confers resistance to ampicillin, carbenicillin, and related antibiotics
   6936..7040    -  promoter       AmpR promoter: bla
   7099..48      -  misc_feature   bom (fragment) (across the origin): basis of mobility region from pBR322
