[The description below was written by a language model from this plasmid's Addgene catalogue record and pLannotate feature annotations shown in this document.]
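Description:
CAV1-mEGFP-mCherry is a mammalian expression plasmid built on the Invitrogen pcDNA5/FRT/TO backbone. It encodes dog (Canis lupus familiaris) caveolin-1 fused at its C terminus to a tandem of monomeric EGFP followed by mCherry. The roughly 2 kb insert was cloned between HindIII and NotI, giving a 7.1 kb construct. In bacteria it is maintained through a high-copy ColE1/pUC-type origin and selected with ampicillin via the β-lactamase gene. The short lac, lacI, ble, f1 ori and SV40 promoter fragments in the feature table appear to be backbone remnants rather than functional modules.

Expression is driven by the CMV immediate-early enhancer and promoter, followed directly by two tet operator sites (annotated as PLtetO-1 fragments), and is terminated by the bGH polyadenylation signal. In cells that express the Tet repressor, the operators keep transcription off until tetracycline or doxycycline is added; in cells without the repressor, the promoter is constitutive. Downstream of the expression cassette, an FRT site sits immediately before a hygromycin resistance coding sequence with an SV40 poly(A) signal. No full promoter is annotated upstream of HygR, which fits the Flp-In design: Flp-mediated recombination into a genomic FRT site places the gene behind a resident promoter, so hygromycin selects for correctly integrated clones.

According to the depositor, the plasmid can be used for transient expression, for generating stable Flp-In lines, and for tet-inducible expression. The feature annotations list EGFP as moderately acid-sensitive and mCherry as having low acid sensitivity, so the dual tag is suited to following caveolin-1 into acidic compartments. This matches the associated study of caveolin-1 ubiquitination and its targeting to intralumenal vesicles of endolysosomes for degradation.
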