Addgene plasmid #27763: CAV1-mEGFP-mCherry
Depositing lab: Ari Helenius. Depositing organization: ETH Zurich (Swiss Federal Institute of Technology). Publication: Caveolin-1 is ubiquitinated and targeted to intralumenal vesicles in endolysosomes for degradation. Hayer A, Stoeber M, Ritz D, Engel S, Meyer HH, Helenius A. J Cell Biol. 2010 Nov 1. 191(3):615-29. 10.1083/jcb.201003086 PubMed 21041450.
Backbone
  Vector backbone: pcDNA5/FRT/TO
  Backbone manufacturer: Invitrogen
  Backbone size w/o insert (bp): 5069
  Vector type: Mammalian Expression
  Selectable markers: Hygromycin
Growth in bacteria
  Bacterial resistance: Ampicillin, 100 μg/mL
  Growth temperature: 37°C
  Growth strain: DH5alpha
  Copy number: High Copy
Gene/Insert
  Gene/Insert name: caveolin-1 (alt names: CAV1; cav-1)
  Species: Canis lupus familiaris
  Insert size (bp): 2034
  GenBank ID: NM_001003296
  Entrez Gene: CAV1
  Tag / fusion protein: monomeric EGFP-monomeric Cherry (tandem) (C terminal on insert)
  Cloning method: Restriction Enzyme; 5′ cloning site HindIII (not destroyed); 3′ cloning site NotI (not destroyed)
  Sequencing primers: 5′ CMV Forward
Terms and licenses: Academic/Nonprofit Terms; Industry Terms: Not Available to Industry
Depositor comments: The pcDNA5/FRT/TO backbone is compatible with Flp-In recombination for generation of stable cell lines and/or tet-inducible expression. Can also be used for transient expression.
How to cite: CAV1-mEGFP-mCherry was a gift from Ari Helenius (Addgene plasmid # 27763 ; http://n2t.net/addgene:27763 ; RRID:Addgene_27763)
