>Addgene plasmid #27763 | CAV1-mEGFP-mCherry | addgene partial sequence | sequence record 34284 | 27763 with EGFP-N
GCTCTCGCCCTTGCTCACTGGATCCCGGGCCCGCGGTGTTTCTTTCTGCATGTTGATGCGGATATTGCTG
AATATTTTGCCAACAGCCTCAAAGAACGGGTCACAGAAGGTGTGGACGTAGATGGAATAGACACGGCTGA
TGCACTGAATCTCAATCAGGAAACTCTTAATGCACGGCACAACTGCCCAGATGTGCAGGAAAGAAAGAAT
GGCAAAGTAAATGCCCCATATGAGTGCCATTGGGATGCCAAAGAGGGCAGACAGCAAGCGGTAAAACCAG
TATTTTGTCACAGTGAAGGTGGTGAAGCTGGCCTTCCAGATGCCATCAAAACTGTGTGTTCCTTCTGGTT
CTGCAATCACATCTTCAAAATCAATCTTGACCACGTCGTCGTTGAGATGCTTGGGGTCGCGGTTGACCAG
GTCGATTTCCTTGGTGTGCGCGTCGTACACCTGCTTCTCGCTCATCTCCTCCGCCATGGCCTTGTTGTTG
GGCTTGTAGATGTTGCCCTGCTCCCGGATGGGAACGGTGTAGAGGTGCCCCTCGGAGTCTACGTATTTGC
CCCCAGACATGCTGGCCGGTGGCTGGGTGAAGCTCGTGCCGAATTCGAAGCTTAAGTTTAAACGCTAGAG
TCCGGAGGCTGGATCGGTCCCGGTGTCTTCTATGGAGGTCAAAACAGCGTGGATGGCGTCTCCAGGCGAT
CTGACGGTTCACTAAACGAGCTCGTCGACGATCTCTATCACTGATAGGGAGATCTCTATCACTGATAGGG
AGAGCTCTGCTTATATAGACCTCCCACCGTACACGCCTACCGCCCATTTGCGTCAATGGGGCGGAGTTGT
TACGACATTTTGGAAAGTCCCGTTGATTTTGGTGCCAAAC
